>Addgene plasmid #37046 | pLKO-shSmad4 | addgene partial sequence | sequence record 57406 | hU6-F 5'-GAGGGCCTATTTCCCATGATT-3'
TTAGAGAGATAATTGGAATTAATTTGACTGTAAACACAAAGATATTAGTACAAAATACGTGACGTAGAAA
GTAATAATTTCTTGGGTAGTTTGCAGTTTTAAAATTATGTTTTAAAATGGACTATCATATGCTTACCGTA
ACTTGAAAGTATTTCGATTTCTTGGCTTTATATATCTTGTGGAAAGGACGAAACACCGGGCCATAGTGAA
GGACTGTTGCCTCGAGGCAACAGTCCTTCACTATGGCTTTTTGAATTCTCGACCTCGAGACAAATGGCAG
TATTCATCCACAATTTTAAAAGAAAAGGGGGGATTGGGGGGTACAGTGCAGGGGGAAAGAATAGTAGACA
TAATAGCAACAGACATACAAAACTAAAGAATTAC
