[The description below was written by a language model from this plasmid's Addgene catalogue record.]
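Description:
pLKO-shSmad4 is a lentiviral RNAi vector built on the pLKO.1-puro backbone and designed to knock down human SMAD4 (also known as DPC4 or MADH4), the common mediator Smad of TGF-β/BMP signalling. The payload is a short hairpin oligonucleotide of roughly 58 bp cloned between the AgeI and EcoRI sites of the backbone, both of which are retained, giving a total plasmid size of about 6.96 kb. Transcription of the hairpin is driven by a U6 promoter, an RNA polymerase III promoter suited to producing small, precisely defined RNAs. The insert follows the usual shRNA layout of a sense arm, a short loop and the complementary antisense arm, ending in a run of thymidines that acts as the Pol III terminator. Once expressed, the hairpin is processed by the cellular RNAi machinery into an siRNA that targets the SMAD4 transcript.

In bacteria the plasmid is maintained at high copy number under ampicillin selection, and the record specifies a recombination-deficient strain, as is common for lentiviral plasmids whose repeated LTR sequences can be unstable. As a lentiviral transfer vector, it needs packaging and envelope functions supplied in trans to produce particles that integrate the shRNA cassette into target cells. Transduced mammalian cells are then selected with puromycin, allowing stable knockdown lines to be derived. No feature table accompanies the record, so details such as the promoter driving the puromycin marker are not stated. The associated publication concerns the requirement for Smad signalling in maintaining epigenetic silencing during breast cancer progression, consistent with use of this construct for stable depletion of SMAD4 in human cancer cell models.
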