Addgene plasmid #37046: pLKO-shSmad4
Depositing lab: Sam Thiagalingam. Depositing organization: Boston University Medical Campus. Publication: Smad signaling is required to maintain epigenetic silencing during breast cancer progression. Papageorgis P, Lambert AW, Ozturk S, Gao F, Pan H, Manne U, Alekseyev YO, Thiagalingam A, Abdolmaleky HM, Lenburg M, Thiagalingam S. Cancer Res. 2010 Feb 1;70(3):968-78. Epub 2010 Jan 19. 10.1158/0008-5472.CAN-09-1872 PubMed 20086175.
Backbone
  Vector backbone: pLKO.1-puro
  Backbone manufacturer: Weinberg Lab
  Backbone size w/o insert (bp): 6900
  Total vector size (bp): 6958
  Vector type: Mammalian Expression, Lentiviral, RNAi
  Selectable markers: Puromycin
Growth in bacteria
  Bacterial resistance: Ampicillin, 100 μg/mL
  Growth temperature: 37°C
  Growth strain: Stbl3
  Copy number: High Copy
Gene/Insert
  Gene/Insert name: Smad4
  gRNA/shRNA sequence: CCGGGCCATAGTGAAGGACTGTTGCCTCGAGGCAACAGTCCTTCACTATGGCTTTTTG
  Species: H. sapiens (human)
  Entrez Gene: SMAD4 (a.k.a. DPC4, JIP, MADH4, MYHRS)
  Promoter: U6
  Cloning method: Restriction Enzyme; 5′ cloning site AgeI (not destroyed); 3′ cloning site EcoRI (not destroyed)
  Sequencing primers: 5′ pLKO.1 5'
Terms and licenses: Academic/Nonprofit Terms; Industry Terms: Not Available to Industry
How to cite: pLKO-shSmad4 was a gift from Sam Thiagalingam (Addgene plasmid # 37046 ; http://n2t.net/addgene:37046 ; RRID:Addgene_37046)
